>Addgene plasmid #114142 | pEFU6-EGFP_shPKA-Cα | depositor full sequence | sequence record 215471 | pEFU6-EGFP_shPKA-Cα sequence 5764 bps
TAGTTATTAACTAGTGCCAAGCTTTTCCAAAAAAAACTTGAATTCTCCTTCAATCTCTTGAATTGAAGGA
GAATTCAAGTTCGGGATCCCGCGTCCTTTCCACAAGATATATAAACCCAAGAAATCGAAATACTTTCAAG
TTACGGTAAGCATATGATAGTCCATTTTAAAACATAATTTTAAAACTGCAAACTACCCAAGAAATTATTA
CTTTCTACGTCACGTATTTTGTACTAATATCTTTGTGTTTACAGTCAAATTAATTCTAATTATCTCTCTA
ACAGCCTTGTATCGTATATGCAAATATGAAGGAATCATGGGAAATAGGCCCTCTTCCTGCCCGACCTTGG
CGCGCGCTCGGCGCGCGGTCACGCTCCGTCACGTGGTGCGTTTTGCCTGCGCGTCTTTCCACTGGGGGAA
TTCACTACGCGTTAATCGTGAGGCTCCGGTGCCCGTCAGTGGGCAGAGCGCACATCGCCCACAGTCCCCG
AGAAGTTGGGGGGAGGGGTCGGCAATTGAACCGGTGCCTAGAGAAGGTGGCGCGGGGTAAACTGGGAAAG
TGATGTCGTGTACTGGCTCCGCCTTTTTCCCGAGGGTGGGGGAGAACCGTATATAAGTGCAGTAGTCGCC
GTGAACGTTCTTTTTCGCAACGGGTTTGCCGCCAGAACACAGGTAAGTGCCGTGTGTGGTTCCCGCGGGC
CTGGCCTCTTTACGGGTTATGGCCCTTGCGTGCCTTGAATTACTTCCACCTGGCTGCAGTACGTGATTCT
TGATCCCGAGCTTCGGGTTGGAAGTGGGTGGGAGAGTTCGAGGCCTTGCGCTTAAGGAGCCCCTTCGCCT
CGTGCTTGAGTTGAGGCCTGGCCTGGGCGCTGGGGCCGCCGCGTGCGAATCTGGTGGCACCTTCGCGCCT
GTCTCGCTGCTTTCGATAAGTCTCTAGCCATTTAAAATTTTTGATGACCTGCTGCGACGCTTTTTTTCTG
GCAAGATAGTCTTGTAAATGCGGGCCAAGATCTGCACACTGGTATTTCGGTTTTTGGGGCCGCGGGCGGC
GACGGGGCCCGTGCGTCCCAGCGCACATGTTCGGCGAGGCGGGGCCTGCGAGCGCGGCCACCGAGAATCG
GACGGGGGTAGTCTCAAGCTGGCCGGCCTGCTCTGGTGCCTGGCCTCGCGCCGCCGTGTATCGCCCCGCC
CTGGGCGGCAAGGCTGGCCCGGTCGGCACCAGTTGCGTGAGCGGAAAGATGGCCGCTTCCCGGCCCTGCT
GCAGGGAGCTCAAAATGGAGGACGCGGCGCTCGGGAGAGCGGGCGGGTGAGTCACCCACACAAAGGAAAA
GGGCCTTTCCGTCCTCAGCCGTCGCTTCATGTGACTCCACGGAGTACCGGGCGCCGTCCAGGCACCTCGA
TTAGTTCTCGAGCTTTTGGAGTACGTCGTCTTTAGGTTGGGGGGAGGGGTTTTATGCGATGGAGTTTCCC
CACACTGAGTGGGTGGAGACTGAAGTTAGGCCAGCTTGGCACTTGATGTAATTCTCCTTGGAATTTGCCC
TTTTTGAGTTTGGATCTTGGTTCATTCTCAAGCCTCAGACAGTGGTTCAAAGTTTTTTTCTTCCATTTCA
GGTGTCGTGAGGCTAGCGCTACCGGACTCAGATCTCGAGCTCAAGCTACGAATTCTGCAGTCGACGGTAC
CGCGGGCCCGCGATCCACCGGTCGCCACCATGGTGAGCAAGGGCGAGGAGCTGTTCACCGGGGTGGTGCC
CATCCTGGTCGAGCTGGACGGCGACGTAAACGGCCACAAGTTCAGCGTGTCCGGCGAGGGCGAGGGCGAT
GCCACCTACGGCAAGCTGACCCTGAAGTTCATCTGCACCACCGGCAAGCTGCCCGTGCCCTGGCCCACCC
TCGTGACCACCCTGACCTACGGCGTGCAGTGCTTCAGCCGCTACCCCGACCACATGAAGCAGCACGACTT
CTTCAAGTCCGCCATGCCCGAAGGCTACGTCCAGGAGCGCACCATCTTCTTCAAGGACGACGGCAACTAC
AAGACCCGCGCCGAGGTGAAGTTCGAGGGCGACACCCTGGTGAACCGCATCGAGCTGAAGGGCATCGACT
TCAAGGAGGACGGCAACATCCTGGGGCACAAGCTGGAGTACAACTACAACAGCCACAACGTCTATATCAT
GGCCGACAAGCAGAAGAACGGCATCAAGGTGAACTTCAAGATCCGCCACAACATCGAGGACGGCAGCGTG
CAGCTCGCCGACCACTACCAGCAGAACACCCCCATCGGCGACGGCCCCGTGCTGCTGCCCGACAACCACT
ACCTGAGCACCCAGTCCGCCCTGAGCAAAGACCCCAACGAGAAGCGCGATCACATGGTCCTGCTGGAGTT
CGTGACCGCCGCCGGGATCACTCTCGGCATGGACGAGCTGTACAAGTAAAGCGGCCGCGACTCTAGATCA
TAATCAGCCATACCACATTTGTAGAGGTTTTACTTGCTTTAAAAAACCTCCCACACCTCCCCCTGAACCT
GAAACATAAAATGAATGCAATTGTTGTTGTTAACTTGTTTATTGCAGCTTATAATGGTTACAAATAAAGC
AATAGCATCACAAATTTCACAAATAAAGCATTTTTTTCACTGCATTCTAGTTGTGGTTTGTCCAAACTCA
TCAATGTATCTTAAGGCGTAAATTGTAAGCGTTAATATTTTGTTAAAATTCGCGTTAAATTTTTGTTAAA
TCAGCTCATTTTTTAACCAATAGGCCGAAATCGGCAAAATCCCTTATAAATCAAAAGAATAGACCGAGAT
AGGGT
[37 nt withheld, positions 2806-2842]
AAAGAACGTGGACTCCAACGTCAAAGG
[49 nt withheld, positions 2870-2918]
T
[91 nt withheld, positions 2920-3010]
G
[124 nt withheld, positions 3012-3135]
CAGGTGGCACTTTTCGGGGAAATGTGCGCGGAACCCCTATTTGTTTATTTTTCTAAATACATTCAAATAT
GTATCCGCTCATGAGACAATAACCCTGATAAATGCTTCAATAATATTGAAAAAGGAAGAGTCCTGAGGCG
GAAAGAACCAGCTGTGGAATGTGTGTCAGTTAGGGTGTGGAAAGTCCCCAGGCTCCCCAGCAGGCAGAAG
TATGCAAAGCATGCATCTCAATTAGTCAGCAACCAGGTGTGGAAAGTCCCCAGGCTCCCCAGCAGGCAGA
AGTATGCAAAGCATGCATCTCAATTAGTCAGCAACCATAGTCCCGCCCCTAACTCCGCCCATCCCGCCCC
TAACTCCGCCCAGTTCCGCCCATTCTCCGCCCCATGGCTGACTAATTTTTTTTATTTATGCAGAGGCCGA
GGCCGCCTCGGCCTCTGAGCTATTCCAGAAGTAGTGAGGAGGCTTTTTTGGAGGCCTAGGCTTTTGCAAA
GATCGATCAAGAGACAGGATGAGGATCGTTTCGCATGATTGAACAAGATGGATTGCACGCAGGTTCTCCG
GCCGCTTGGGTGGAGAGGCTATTCGGCTATGACTGGGCACAACAGACAATCGGCTGCTCTGATGCCGCCG
TGTTCCGGCTGTCAGCGCAGGGGCGCCCGGTTCTTTTTGTCAAGACCGACCTGTCCGGTGCCCTGAATGA
ACTGCAAGACGAGGCAGCGCGGCTATCGTGGCTGGCCACGACGGGCGTTCCTTGCGCAGCTGTGCTCGAC
GTTGTCACTGAAGCGGGAAGGGACTGGCTGCTATTGGGCGAAGTGCCGGGGCAGGATCTCCTGTCATCTC
ACCTTGCTCCTGCCGAGAAAGTATCCATCATGGCTGATGCAATGCGGCGGCTGCATACGCTTGATCCGGC
TACCTGCCCATTCGACCACCAAGCGAAACATCGCATCGAGCGAGCACGTACTCGGATGGAAGCCGGTCTT
GTCGATCAGGATGATCTGGACGAAGAGCATCAGGGGCTCGCGCCAGCCGAACTGTTCGCCAGGCTCAAGG
CGAGCATGCCCGACGGCGAGGATCTCGTCGTGACCCATGGCGATGCCTGCTTGCCGAATATCATGGTGGA
AAATGGCCGCTTTTCTGGATTCATCGACTGTGGCCGGCTGGGTGTGGCGGACCGCTATCAGGACATAGCG
TTGGCTACCCGTGATATTGCTGAAGAGCTTGGCGGCGAATGGGCTGACCGCTTCCTCGTGCTTTACGGTA
TCGCCGCTCCCGATTCGCAGCGCATCGCCTTCTATCGCCTTCTTGACGAGTTCTTCTGAGCGGGACTCTG
GGGTTCGAAATGACCGACCAAGCGACGCCCAACCTGCCATCACGAGATTTCGATTCCACCGCCGCCTTCT
ATGAAAGGTTGGGCTTCGGAATCGTTTTCCGGGACGCCGGCTGGATGATCCTCCAGCGCGGGGATCTCAT
GCTGGAGTTCTTCGCCCACCCTAGGGGGAGGCTAACTGAAACACGGAAGGAGACAATACCGGAAGGAACC
CGCGCTATGACGGCAATAAAAAGACAGAATAAAACGCACGGTGTTGGGTCGTTTGTTCATAAACGCGGGG
TTCGGTCCCAGGGCTGGCACTCTGTCGATACCCCACCGAGACCCCATTGGGGCCAATACGCCCGCGTTTC
TTCCTTTTCCCCACCCCACCCCCCAAGTTCGGGTGAAGGCCCAGGGCTCGCAGCCAACGTCGGGGCGGCA
GGCCCTGCCATAGCCTCAGGTTACTCATATATACTTTAGATTGATTTAAAACTTCATTTTTAATTTAAAA
GGATCTAGGTGAAGATCCTTTTTGATAATCTCATGACCAAAATCCCTTAACGTGAGTTTTCGTTCCACTG
AGCGTCAGACCCCGTAGAAAAGATCAAAGGATCTTCTTGAGATCCTTTTTTTCTGCGCGTAATCTGCTGC
TTGCAAACAAAAAAACCACCGCTACCAGCGGTGGTTTGTTTGCCGGATCAAGAGCTACCAACTCTTTTTC
CGAAGGTAACTGGCTTCAGCAGAGCGCAGATACCAAATACTGTCCTTCTAGTGTAGCCGTAGTTAGGCCA
CCACTTCAAGAACTCTGTAGCACCGCCTACATACCTCGCTCTGCTAATCCTGTTACCAGTGGCTGCTGCC
AGTGGCGATAAGTCGTGTCTTACCGGGTTGGACTCAAGACGATAGTTACCGGATAAGGCGCAGCGGTCGG
GCTGAACGGGGGGTTCGTGCACACAGCCCAGCTTGGAGCGAACGACCTACACCGAACTGAGATACCTACA
GCGTGAGCTATGAGAAAGCGCCACGCTTCCCGAAGGGAGAAAGGCGGACAGGTATCCGGTAAGCGGCAGG
GTCGGAACAGGAGAGCGCACGAGGGAGCTTCCAGGGGGAAACGCCTGGTATCTTTATAGTCCTGTCGGGT
TTCGCCACCTCTGACTTGAGCGTCGATTTTTGTGATGCTCGTCAGGGGGGCGGAGCCTATGGAAAAACGC
CAGCAACGCGGCCTTTTTACGGTTCCTGGCCTTTTGCTGGCCTTTTGCTCACATGTTCTTTCCTGCGTTA
TCCCCTGATTCTGTGGATAACCGTATTACCGCCATGCAT
Features (pLannotate 1.2.2; 14 found; start..end, strand, type, name):
     93..333     -  promoter       U6 promoter: RNA polymerase III promoter for human U6 snRNA
    442..1620    +  promoter       EF-1α promoter: strong constitutive promoter for human elongation factor EF-1α
   1622..1702    +  misc_feature   MCS: multiple cloning site
   1710..2429    +  CDS            EGFP: the original enhanced GFP (Yang et al., 1996) mammalian codon-optimized
   2446..2529    +  CDS            large T antigen (fragment): large T antigen from SV40 (simian virus 40)
   2552..2673    +  polyA_signal   SV40 poly(A) signal: SV40 polyadenylation signal
   2707..3135    -  rep_origin     f1 ori (sequence partly withheld): f1 bacteriophage origin of replication; arrow indicates direction of (+) strand synthesis
   3162..3266    +  promoter       AmpR promoter: bla
   3268..3625    +  promoter       SV40 promoter: SV40 enhancer and early promoter
   3660..4454    +  CDS            NeoR/KanR: aminoglycoside phosphotransferase from Tn5; aph(3')-II (or nptII); confers resistance to neomycin, kanamycin, and G418 (Geneticin®)
   4475..4627    +  CDS            ble (fragment): BLE_KLEPN - Experimental evidence at protein level: Swiss-Prot protein existence level 1. Binding protein with a strong affinity to the bleomycin family of antibiotics. Binds to CL990; an antimitotic-antibiotic compound. From Klebsiella pneumoniae.
   4686..4733    +  polyA_signal   HSV TK poly(A) signal: herpes simplex virus thymidine kinase polyadenylation signal (Cole and Stacy, 1985)
   4824..4840    -  polyA_signal   bGH poly(A) signal (fragment): bovine growth hormone polyadenylation signal
   5062..5650    +  rep_origin     ori: high-copy-number ColE1/pMB1/pBR322/pUC origin of replication
