>Addgene plasmid #114142 | pEFU6-EGFP_shPKA-Cα | addgene full sequence | sequence record 224093 | Addgene NGS Result
TTTTGCCTGCGCGTCTTTCCACTGGGGGAATTCACTACGCGTTAATCGTGAGGCTCCGGTGCCCGTCAGT
GGGCAGAGCGCACATCGCCCACAGTCCCCGAGAAGTTGGGGGGAGGGGTCGGCAATTGAACCGGTGCCTA
GAGAAGGTGGCGCGGGGTAAACTGGGAAAGTGATGTCGTGTACTGGCTCCGCCTTTTTCCCGAGGGTGGG
GGAGAACCGTATATAAGTGCAGTAGTCGCCGTGAACGTTCTTTTTCGCAACGGGTTTGCCGCCAGAACAC
AGGTAAGTGCCGTGTGTGGTTCCCGCGGGCCTGGCCTCTTTACGGGTTATGGCCCTTGCGTGCCTTGAAT
TACTTCCACCTGGCTGCAGTACGTGATTCTTGATCCCGAGCTTCGGGTTGGAAGTGGGTGGGAGAGTTCG
AGGCCTTGCGCTTAAGGAGCCCCTTCGCCTCGTGCTTGAGTTGAGGCCTGGCCTGGGCGCTGGGGCCGCC
GCGTGCGAATCTGGTGGCACCTTCGCGCCTGTCTCGCTGCTTTCGATAAGTCTCTAGCCATTTAAAATTT
TTGATGACCTGCTGCGACGCTTTTTTTCTGGCAAGATAGTCTTGTAAATGCGGGCCAAGATCTGCACACT
GGTATTTCGGTTTTTGGGGCCGCGGGCGGCGACGGGGCCCGTGCGTCCCAGCGCACATGTTCGGCGAGGC
GGGGCCTGCGAGCGCGGCCACCGAGAATCGGACGGGGGTAGTCTCAAGCTGGCCGGCCTGCTCTGGTGCC
TGGCCTCGCGCCGCCGTGTATCGCCCCGCCCTGGGCGGCAAGGCTGGCCCGGTCGGCACCAGTTGCGTGA
GCGGAAAGATGGCCGCTTCCCGGCCCTGCTGCAGGGAGCTCAAAATGGAGGACGCGGCGCTCGGGAGAGC
GGGCGGGTGAGTCACCCACACAAAGGAAAAGGGCCTTTCCGTCCTCAGCCGTCGCTTCATGTGACTCCAC
GGAGTACCGGGCGCCGTCCAGGCACCTCGATTAGTTCTCGAGCTTTTGGAGTACGTCGTCTTTAGGTTGG
GGGGAGGGGTTTTATGCGATGGAGTTTCCCCACACTGAGTGGGTGGAGACTGAAGTTAGGCCAGCTTGGC
ACTTGATGTAATTCTCCTTGGAATTTGCCCTTTTTGAGTTTGGATCTTGGTTCATTCTCAAGCCTCAGAC
AGTGGTTCAAAGTTTTTTTCTTCCATTTCAGGTGTCGTGAGGCTAGCGCTACCGGACTCAGATCTCGAGC
TCAAGCTACGAATTCTGCAGTCGACGGTACCGCGGGCCCGCGATCCACCGGTCGCCACCATGGTGAGCAA
GGGCGAGGAGCTGTTCACCGGGGTGGTGCCCATCCTGGTCGAGCTGGACGGCGACGTAAACGGCCACAAG
TTCAGCGTGTCCGGCGAGGGCGAGGGCGATGCCACCTACGGCAAGCTGACCCTGAAGTTCATCTGCACCA
CCGGCAAGCTGCCCGTGCCCTGGCCCACCCTCGTGACCACCCTGACCTACGGCGTGCAGTGCTTCAGCCG
CTACCCCGACCACATGAAGCAGCACGACTTCTTCAAGTCCGCCATGCCCGAAGGCTACGTCCAGGAGCGC
ACCATCTTCTTCAAGGACGACGGCAACTACAAGACCCGCGCCGAGGTGAAGTTCGAGGGCGACACCCTGG
TGAACCGCATCGAGCTGAAGGGCATCGACTTCAAGGAGGACGGCAACATCCTGGGGCACAAGCTGGAGTA
CAACTACAACAGCCACAACGTCTATATCATGGCCGACAAGCAGAAGAACGGCATCAAGGTGAACTTCAAG
ATCCGCCACAACATCGAGGACGGCAGCGTGCAGCTCGCCGACCACTACCAGCAGAACACCCCCATCGGCG
ACGGCCCCGTGCTGCTGCCCGACAACCACTACCTGAGCACCCAGTCCGCCCTGAGCAAAGACCCCAACGA
GAAGCGCGATCACATGGTCCTGCTGGAGTTCGTGACCGCCGCCGGGATCACTCTCGGCATGGACGAGCTG
TACAAGTAAAGCGGCCGCGACTCTAGATCATAATCAGCCATACCACATTTGTAGAGGTTTTACTTGCTTT
AAAAAACCTCCCACACCTCCCCCTGAACCTGAAACATAAAATGAATGCAATTGTTGTTGTTAACTTGTTT
ATTGCAGCTTATAATGGTTACAAATAAAGCAATAGCATCACAAATTTCACAAATAAAGCATTTTTTTCAC
TGCATTCTAGTTGTGGTTTGTCCAAACTCATCAATGTATCTTAAGGCGTAAATTGTAAGCGTTAATATTT
TGTTAAAATTCGCGTTAAATTTTTGTTAAATCAGCTCATTTTTTAACCAATAGGCCGAAATCGGCAAAAT
CCCTTATAAATCAAAAGAATAGACCGAGATAGGGT
[37 nt withheld, positions 2416-2452]
AAAGAACGTGGACTCCAACGTCAAAGG
[49 nt withheld, positions 2480-2528]
T
[91 nt withheld, positions 2530-2620]
G
[124 nt withheld, positions 2622-2745]
CAGGTGGCACTTTTCGGGGAAATGTGCGCGGAACCCCTATTTGTTTATTTTTCTAAATACATTCAAATAT
GTATCCGCTCATGAGACAATAACCCTGATAAATGCTTCAATAATATTGAAAAAGGAAGAGTCCTGAGGCG
GAAAGAACCAGCTGTGGAATGTGTGTCAGTTAGGGTGTGGAAAGTCCCCAGGCTCCCCAGCAGGCAGAAG
TATGCAAAGCATGCATCTCAATTAGTCAGCAACCAGGTGTGGAAAGTCCCCAGGCTCCCCAGCAGGCAGA
AGTATGCAAAGCATGCATCTCAATTAGTCAGCAACCATAGTCCCGCCCCTAACTCCGCCCATCCCGCCCC
TAACTCCGCCCAGTTCCGCCCATTCTCCGCCCCATGGCTGACTAATTTTTTTTATTTATGCAGAGGCCGA
GGCCGCCTCGGCCTCTGAGCTATTCCAGAAGTAGTGAGGAGGCTTTTTTGGAGGCCTAGGCTTTTGCAAA
GATCGATCAAGAGACAGGATGAGGATCGTTTCGCATGATTGAACAAGATGGATTGCACGCAGGTTCTCCG
GCCGCTTGGGTGGAGAGGCTATTCGGCTATGACTGGGCACAACAGACAATCGGCTGCTCTGATGCCGCCG
TGTTCCGGCTGTCAGCGCAGGGGCGCCCGGTTCTTTTTGTCAAGACCGACCTGTCCGGTGCCCTGAATGA
ACTGCAAGACGAGGCAGCGCGGCTATCGTGGCTGGCCACGACGGGCGTTCCTTGCGCAGCTGTGCTCGAC
GTTGTCACTGAAGCGGGAAGGGACTGGCTGCTATTGGGCGAAGTGCCGGGGCAGGATCTCCTGTCATCTC
ACCTTGCTCCTGCCGAGAAAGTATCCATCATGGCTGATGCAATGCGGCGGCTGCATACGCTTGATCCGGC
TACCTGCCCATTCGACCACCAAGCGAAACATCGCATCGAGCGAGCACGTACTCGGATGGAAGCCGGTCTT
GTCGATCAGGATGATCTGGACGAAGAGCATCAGGGGCTCGCGCCAGCCGAACTGTTCGCCAGGCTCAAGG
CGAGCATGCCCGACGGCGAGGATCTCGTCGTGACCCATGGCGATGCCTGCTTGCCGAATATCATGGTGGA
AAATGGCCGCTTTTCTGGATTCATCGACTGTGGCCGGCTGGGTGTGGCGGACCGCTATCAGGACATAGCG
TTGGCTACCCGTGATATTGCTGAAGAGCTTGGCGGCGAATGGGCTGACCGCTTCCTCGTGCTTTACGGTA
TCGCCGCTCCCGATTCGCAGCGCATCGCCTTCTATCGCCTTCTTGACGAGTTCTTCTGAGCGGGACTCTG
GGGTTCGAAATGACCGACCAAGCGACGCCCAACCTGCCATCACGAGATTTCGATTCCACCGCCGCCTTCT
ATGAAAGGTTGGGCTTCGGAATCGTTTTCCGGGACGCCGGCTGGATGATCCTCCAGCGCGGGGATCTCAT
GCTGGAGTTCTTCGCCCACCCTAGGGGGAGGCTAACTGAAACACGGAAGGAGACAATACCGGAAGGAACC
CGCGCTATGACGGCAATAAAAAGACAGAATAAAACGCACGGTGTTGGGTCGTTTGTTCATAAACGCGGGG
TTCGGTCCCAGGGCTGGCACTCTGTCGATACCCCACCGAGACCCCATTGGGGCCAATACGCCCGCGTTTC
TTCCTTTTCCCCACCCCACCCCCCAAGTTCGGGTGAAGGCCCAGGGCTCGCAGCCAACGTCGGGGCGGCA
GGCCCTGCCATAGCCTCAGGTTACTCATATATACTTTAGATTGATTTAAAACTTCATTTTTAATTTAAAA
GGATCTAGGTGAAGATCCTTTTTGATAATCTCATGACCAAAATCCCTTAACGTGAGTTTTCGTTCCACTG
AGCGTCAGACCCCGTAGAAAAGATCAAAGGATCTTCTTGAGATCCTTTTTTTCTGCGCGTAATCTGCTGC
TTGCAAACAAAAAAACCACCGCTACCAGCGGTGGTTTGTTTGCCGGATCAAGAGCTACCAACTCTTTTTC
CGAAGGTAACTGGCTTCAGCAGAGCGCAGATACCAAATACTGTTCTTCTAGTGTAGCCGTAGTTAGGCCA
CCACTTCAAGAACTCTGTAGCACCGCCTACATACCTCGCTCTGCTAATCCTGTTACCAGTGGCTGCTGCC
AGTGGCGATAAGTCGTGTCTTACCGGGTTGGACTCAAGACGATAGTTACCGGATAAGGCGCAGCGGTCGG
GCTGAACGGGGGGTTCGTGCACACAGCCCAGCTTGGAGCGAACGACCTACACCGAACTGAGATACCTACA
GCGTGAGCTATGAGAAAGCGCCACGCTTCCCGAAGGGAGAAAGGCGGACAGGTATCCGGTAAGCGGCAGG
GTCGGAACAGGAGAGCGCACGAGGGAGCTTCCAGGGGGAAACGCCTGGTATCTTTATAGTCCTGTCGGGT
TTCGCCACCTCTGACTTGAGCGTCGATTTTTGTGATGCTCGTCAGGGGGGCGGAGCCTATGGAAAAACGC
CAGCAACGCGGCCTTTTTACGGTTCCTGGCCTTTTGCTGGCCTTTTGCTCACATGTTCTTTCCTGCGTTA
TCCCCTGATTCTGTGGATAACCGTATTACCGCCATGCATTAGTTATTAACTAGTGCCAAGCTTTTCCAAA
AAAAACTTGAATTCTCCTTCAATCTCTTGAATTGAAGGAGAATTCAAGTTCGGGATCCCGCGTCCTTTCC
ACAAGATATATAAACCCAAGAAATCGAAATACTTTCAAGTTACGGTAAGCATATGATAGTCCATTTTAAA
ACATAATTTTAAAACTGCAAACTACCCAAGAAATTATTACTTTCTACGTCACGTATTTTGTACTAATATC
TTTGTGTTTACAGTCAAATTAATTCTAATTATCTCTCTAACAGCCTTGTATCGTATATGCAAATATGAAG
GAATCATGGGAAATAGGCCCTCTTCCTGCCCGACCTTGGCGCGCGCTCGGCGCGCGGTCACGCTCCGTCA
CGTGGTGCG
Features (pLannotate 1.2.2; 14 found; start..end, strand, type, name):
     52..1230    +  promoter       EF-1α promoter: strong constitutive promoter for human elongation factor EF-1α
   1232..1312    +  misc_feature   MCS: multiple cloning site
   1320..2039    +  CDS            EGFP: the original enhanced GFP (Yang et al., 1996) mammalian codon-optimized
   2056..2139    +  CDS            large T antigen (fragment): large T antigen from SV40 (simian virus 40)
   2162..2283    +  polyA_signal   SV40 poly(A) signal: SV40 polyadenylation signal
   2317..2745    -  rep_origin     f1 ori (sequence partly withheld): f1 bacteriophage origin of replication; arrow indicates direction of (+) strand synthesis
   2772..2876    +  promoter       AmpR promoter: bla
   2878..3235    +  promoter       SV40 promoter: SV40 enhancer and early promoter
   3270..4064    +  CDS            NeoR/KanR: aminoglycoside phosphotransferase from Tn5; aph(3')-II (or nptII); confers resistance to neomycin, kanamycin, and G418 (Geneticin®)
   4085..4237    +  CDS            ble (fragment): BLE_KLEPN - Experimental evidence at protein level: Swiss-Prot protein existence level 1. Binding protein with a strong affinity to the bleomycin family of antibiotics. Binds to CL990; an antimitotic-antibiotic compound. From Klebsiella pneumoniae.
   4296..4343    +  polyA_signal   HSV TK poly(A) signal: herpes simplex virus thymidine kinase polyadenylation signal (Cole and Stacy, 1985)
   4434..4450    -  polyA_signal   bGH poly(A) signal (fragment): bovine growth hormone polyadenylation signal
   4672..5260    +  rep_origin     ori: high-copy-number ColE1/pMB1/pBR322/pUC origin of replication
   5467..5707    -  promoter       U6 promoter: RNA polymerase III promoter for human U6 snRNA
