[The description below was written by a language model from this plasmid's Addgene catalogue record and pLannotate feature annotations shown in this document.]
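Description:
pEFU6-EGFP_shPKA-Cα is a 5,764-bp mammalian expression plasmid built on the pEFU6-EGFP backbone that combines RNA interference with a fluorescent marker for transfected cells. It carries two independent, divergently oriented transcription units. A human U6 RNA polymerase III promoter on the reverse strand drives a short hairpin RNA directed against mouse PKA-Cα, the catalytic α subunit of protein kinase A. The hairpin itself is not annotated in the feature tables, but it presumably lies just downstream of the U6 promoter. On the forward strand, the strong constitutive human EF-1α promoter is followed by a multiple cloning site and the EGFP coding sequence, which is terminated by an SV40 polyadenylation signal. The short SV40 large T antigen fragment annotated next to that signal is most likely just part of the same SV40-derived region.

The plasmid is propagated in E. coli from a high-copy ColE1/pUC-type origin and selected with kanamycin. The Tn5 NeoR/KanR gene sits behind tandem bacterial (bla) and SV40 early promoters and ends in an HSV TK poly(A) signal, so in principle the same cassette could also confer G418 resistance in mammalian cells. An f1 origin is present as well, and the small ble and bGH poly(A) fragments appear to be backbone remnants. The depositor sequence and the repository's sequencing result are the same length and carry the same features, differing only in their start coordinate. The construct is intended for knocking down endogenous PKA-Cα in mouse cells, with EGFP identifying the cells that express the shRNA.
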