Addgene plasmid #114142: pEFU6-EGFP_shPKA-Cα
Purpose: Expression of shRNA for knocking down endogenous PKA-Cα. EGFP is also expressed.
Depositing lab: Haining Zhong. Depositing organization: Oregon Health & Science University. Publication: Liberated PKA Catalytic Subunits Associate with the Membrane via Myristoylation to Preferentially Phosphorylate Membrane Substrates. Tillo SE, Xiong WH, Takahashi M, Miao S, Andrade AL, Fortin DA, Yang G, Qin M, Smoody BF, Stork PJS, Zhong H. Cell Rep. 2017 Apr 18;19(3):617-629. doi: 10.1016/j.celrep.2017.03.070. PubMed 28423323.
Backbone
  Vector backbone: pEFU6-EGFP
  Vector type: Mammalian Expression
Growth in bacteria
  Bacterial resistance: Kanamycin, 50 μg/mL
  Growth temperature: 37°C
  Growth strain: DH5alpha
  Copy number: High Copy
Gene/Insert
  Gene/Insert name: shRNA expression for knock down mouse PKA-Cα
  gRNA/shRNA sequence: aacttgaattctccttcaa
  Species: M. musculus (mouse)
Terms and licenses: Academic/Nonprofit Terms; Industry Terms: Not Available to Industry
How to cite: pEFU6-EGFP_shPKA-Cα was a gift from Haining Zhong (Addgene plasmid # 114142 ; http://n2t.net/addgene:114142 ; RRID:Addgene_114142)
